Addgene plasmid #148730: pnYC-NpH-SceIF4E_35-213_AF
Purpose: Bacterial Expression of SceIF4E_35-213
Depositing lab: Elisa Izaurralde. Depositing organization: Max Planck Institute for Developmental Biology. Publication: Structural motifs in eIF4G and 4E-BPs modulate their binding to eIF4E to regulate translation initiation in yeast. Gruner S, Weber R, Peter D, Chung MY, Igreja C, Valkov E, Izaurralde E. Nucleic Acids Res. 2018 Jul 27;46(13):6893-6908. doi: 10.1093/nar/gky542. PubMed 30053226.
Backbone
  Vector backbone: Unknown
  Vector type: Bacterial Expression
Growth in bacteria
  Bacterial resistance: Chloramphenicol, 25 μg/mL
  Growth temperature: 37°C
  Growth strain: DH5alpha
  Copy number: Low Copy
Gene/Insert
  Gene/Insert name: SceIF4E_35-213
  Species: S. cerevisiae (budding yeast)
  Entrez Gene: CDC33 (a.k.a. YOL139C, TIF45)
  Cloning method: Unknown
Terms and licenses: Academic/Nonprofit Terms; Industry Terms: Not Available to Industry
Depositor comments: Geneart clone of ScEIF4E, codon optimized for Expression in E.coli. (sequence according to Uniprot.: P07260) Plasmids from this collection were made available to the research community and donated after the lab closed. Please note that the sequence provided by the depositing laboratory may be theoretical/predicted or based on Sanger sequencing results. There may be discrepancies between sequencing results obtained by Addgene and the depositor sequence. If an Addgene verified sequence is not available, please contact before placing your order to request that our lab fully sequence the plasmid.
How to cite: pnYC-NpH-SceIF4E_35-213_AF was a gift from Elisa Izaurralde (Addgene plasmid # 148730 ; http://n2t.net/addgene:148730 ; RRID:Addgene_148730)
