[The description below was written by a language model from this plasmid's Addgene catalogue record and pLannotate feature annotations shown in this document.]
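Description:
pnYC-NpH-SceIF4E_35-213_AF is a 4,940 bp bacterial expression plasmid for producing a truncated form of the Saccharomyces cerevisiae cap-binding protein eIF4E (the CDC33/TIF45 gene product, residues 35–213) in E. coli. The backbone is listed as unknown, but the annotated features show a p15A origin of replication and a chloramphenicol acetyltransferase gene driven by its own cat promoter. Disrupted fragments of a tetracycline resistance gene and its promoter flank the expression cassette, which suggests the cassette was inserted into a former tet locus. The plasmid is selected with chloramphenicol and is recorded as low copy. The p15A origin is compatible with ColE1-type plasmids, so vectors of this kind can coexist with a second expression plasmid in the same cell, although the record does not state that this construct was used for co-expression.

The expression cassette consists of a T7 promoter followed by a lac operator, the phage T7 gene 10 ribosome binding site, the eIF4E coding region and a T7 terminator. Transcription therefore depends on T7 RNA polymerase and is IPTG-inducible in a suitable host strain. According to the depositor, the insert is a synthetic gene codon-optimised for E. coli. A short annotated match upstream of the insert resembles part of a His-tag/TEV-type composite tag, and together with the "NpH" in the name this suggests an N-terminal cleavable His tag, though the record does not define the tag explicitly. The small SET1-like fragment just before the terminator is probably residual vector sequence. The associated study examined how eIF4G and 4E-binding proteins bind yeast eIF4E, so the construct fits recombinant protein production for structural and binding work.
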