Features (pLannotate 1.2.2; 18 found; start..end, strand, type, name):
    739..834     -  CDS            resD (fragment): REDF_ECOLI - Also known as D. Protein inferred from homology: Swiss-Prot protein existence level 3. Acts as a repressor of transcription and as a site-specific resolvase that cleaves at the RfsF site. From Escherichia coli (strain K12).
    824..881     +  CDS            TcR (fragment): tetracycline efflux protein; tet; confers resistance to tetracycline
    878..971     -  CDS            TcR (fragment): tetracycline efflux protein; tet; confers resistance to tetracycline
   1475..2375    -  CDS            TcR (fragment): tetracycline efflux protein; tet; confers resistance to tetracycline
   2402..2420    +  promoter       T7 promoter: promoter for bacteriophage T7 RNA polymerase
   2421..2445    +  protein_bind   lac operator: The lac repressor binds to the lac operator to inhibit transcription in E. coli. This inhibition can be relieved by adding lactose or isopropyl-β-D-thiogalactopyranoside (IPTG). lac repressor encoded by lacI
   2460..2482    +  RBS            RBS: efficient ribosome binding site from bacteriophage T7 gene 10 (Olins and Rangwala, 1989)
   2501..2517    +  CDS            capTEV™ (fragment): composite tag for in vivo biotinylation, TEV protease cleavage, and 6xHis tagging
   2570..3106    +  CDS            CDC33 (fragment): IF4E_YEAST - Also known as TIF45. Experimental evidence at protein level: Swiss-Prot protein existence level 1. Recognizes and binds the 7-methylguanosine-containing mRNA cap during an early step in the initiation of protein synthesis and facilitates ribosome binding by inducing the unwinding of the mRNAs secondary structures. From Saccharomyces cerevisiae (strain ATCC 204508 / S288c) (Baker's yeast).
   3129..3178    +  CDS            SET1 (fragment): solubility-enhancement tag derived from T7 phage gene 10B
   3186..3233    +  terminator     T7 terminator: transcription terminator for bacteriophage T7 RNA polymerase
   3256..3360    -  CDS            TcR (fragment): tetracycline efflux protein; tet; confers resistance to tetracycline
   3408..3436    -  promoter       tet promoter: E. coli promoter for tetracycline efflux protein gene
   3548..4093    +  rep_origin     p15A ori: Plasmids containing the medium-copy-number p15A origin of replication can be propagated in E. coli cells that contain a second plasmid with the ColE1 origin.
   4181..4236    +  rep_origin     RSF ori (fragment): Plasmids containing the RSF 1030 origin of replication can be propagated in E. coli cells that contain additional plasmids with compatible origins.
   4355..4498    -  mobile_element IS1 (fragment): prokaryotic transposable element IS1
   4619..4721    +  promoter       cat promoter: promoter of the E. coli cat gene encoding chloramphenicol acetyltransferase
   4722..441     +  CDS            CmR (across the origin): chloramphenicol acetyltransferase; cat; confers resistance to chloramphenicol
>Addgene plasmid #148730 | pnYC-NpH-SceIF4E_35-213_AF | depositor full sequence | sequence record 291178 | Full Sequence
GGTATGGCAATGAAAGACGGTGAGCTGGTGATATGGGATAGTGTTCACCCTTGTTACACCGTTTTCCATG
AGCAAACTGAAACGTTTTCATCGCTCTGGAGTGAATACCACGACGATTTCCGGCAGTTTCTACACATATA
TTCGCAAGATGTGGCGTGTTACGGTGAAAACCTGGCCTATTTCCCTAAAGGGTTTATTGAGAATATGTTT
TTCGTCTCAGCCAATCCCTGGGTGAGTTTCACCAGTTTTGATTTAAACGTGGCCAATATGGACAACTTCT
TCGCCCCCGTTTTCACCATGGGCAAATATTATACGCAAGGCGACAAGGTGCTGATGCCGCTGGCGATTCA
GGTTCATCATGCCGTCTGTGATGGCTTCCATGTCGGCAGAATGCTTAATGAATTACAACAGTACTGCGAT
GAGTGGCAGGGCGGGGCGTAATTTTTTTAAGGCAGTTATTGGTGCCCTTAAACGCCTGGTGCTACGCCTG
AATAAGTGATAATAAGCGGATGAATGGCAGAAATTCGAAAGCAAATTCGACCCGGTCGTCGGTTCAGGGC
AGGGTCGTTAAATAGCCGCTTATGTCTATTGCTGGTTTACCGGTTTATTGACTACCGGAAGCAGTGTGAC
CGTGTGCTTCTCAAATGCCTGAGGCCAGTTTGCTCAGGCTCTCCCCGTGGAGGTAATAATTGACGATATG
ATCATTTATTCTGCCTCCCAGAGCCTGATAAAAACGGTTAGCGCTTCGTTAATACAGATGTAGGTGTTCC
ACAGGGTAGCCAGCAGCATCCTGCGATGCAGATCCGGAACATAATGGTGCAGGGCGCTTGTTTCGGCGTG
GGTATGGTGGCAGGCCCCGTGGCCGGGGGACTGTTGGGCGCTGCCGGCACCTGTCCTACGAGTTGCATGA
TAAAGAAGACAGTCATAAGTGCGGCGACGATAGTCATGCCCCGCGCCCACCGGAAGGAGCTACCGGACAG
CGGTGCGGACTGTTGTAACTCAGAATAAGAAATGAGGCCGCTCATGGCGTTGACTCTCAGTCATAGTATC
GTGGTATCACCGGTTGGTTCCACTCTCTGTTGCGGGCAACTTCAGCAGCACGTAGGGGACTTCCGCGTTT
CCAGACTTTACGAAACACGGAAACCGAAGACCATTCATGTTGTTGCTCAGGTCGCAGACGTTTTGCAGCA
GCAGTCGCTTCACGTTCGCTCGCGTATCGGTGATTCATTCTGCTAACCAGTAAGGCAACCCCGCCAGCCT
AGCCGGGTCCTCAACGACAGGAGCACGATCATGCGCACCCGTGGCCAGGACCCAACGCTGCCCGAGATGC
GCCGCGTGCGGCTGCTGGAGATGGCGGACGCGATGGATATGTTCTGCCAAGGGTTGGTTTGCGCATTCAC
AGTTCTCCGCAAGAATTGATTGGCTCCAATTCTTGGAGTGGTGAATCCGTTAGCGAGGTGCCGCCGGCTT
CCATTCAGGTCGAGGTGGCCCGGCTCCATGCACCGCGACGCAACGCGGGGAGGCAGACAAGGTATAGGGC
GGCGCCTACAATCCATGCCAACCCGTTCCATGTGCTCGCCGAGGCGGCATAAATCGCCGTGACGATCAGC
GGTCCAGTGATCGAAGTTAGGCTGGTAAGAGCCGCGAGCGATCCTTGAAGCTGTCCCTGATGGTCGTCAT
CTACCTGCCTGGACAGCATGGCCTGCAACGCGGGCATCCCGATGCCGCCGGAAGCGAGAAGAATCATAAT
GGGGAAGGCCATCCAGCCTCGCGTCGCGAACGCCAGCAAGACGTAGCCCAGCGCGTCGGCCGCCATGCCG
GCGATAATGGCCTGCTTCTCGCCGAAACGTTTGGTGGCGGGACCAGTGACGAAGGCTTGAGCGAGGGCGT
GCAAGATTCCGAATACCGCAAGCGACAGGCCGATCATCGTCGCGCTCCAGCGAAAGCGGTCCTCGCCGAA
AATGACCCAGAGCGCTGCCGGCACCTGTCCTACGAGTTGCATGATAAAGAAGACAGTCATAAGTGCGGCG
ACGATAGTCATGCCCCGCGCCCACCGGAAGGAGCTGACTGGGTTGAAGGCTCTCAAGGGCATCGGTCGAC
GCTCTCCCTTATGCGACTCCTGCATTAGGAAGCAGCCCAGTAGTAGGTTGAGGCCGTTGAGCACCGCCGC
CGCAAGGAATGGTGCATGCAAGGAGATGGCGCCCAACAGTCCCCCGGCCACGGGGCCTGCCACCATACCC
ACGCCGAAACAAGCGCTCATGAGCCCGAAGTGGCGAGCCCGATCTTCCCCATCGGTGATGTCGGCGATAT
AGGCGCCAGCAACCGCACCTGTGGCGCCGGTGATGCCGGCCACGATGCGTCCGGCGTAGAGGATCAGACT
AAGATCTCGATCCCGCGAAATTAATACGACTCACTATAGGGGAATTGTGAGCGGATAACAATTCCCCACT
AGTAATAATTTTGTTTAACTTTAAGAAGGAGATATACCATGGGCAGCAGCCATCATCATCATCATCACAG
CAGCGGTACCGGCAGCGGCCTGGAAGTTCTGTTCCAGGGGCCCCATATGGTTAAACATCCGCTGAATACC
AAATGGACCCTGTGGTATACAAAACCGGCAGTTGATAAAAGCGAAAGCTGGTCAGATCTGCTGCGTCCGG
TTACCAGTTTTCAGACCGTTGAAGAATTTTGGGCCATTATTCAGAATATTCCGGAACCGCATGAACTGCC
GCTGAAAAGCGATTATCATGTGTTTCGTAATGATGTTCGTCCGGAATGGGAAGATGAAGCAAATGCAAAA
GGTGGCAAATGGTCATTTCAGCTGCGTGGTAAAGGTGCAGATATTGATGAACTGTGGCTGCGTACCCTGC
TGGCAGTTATTGGTGAAACCATTGATGAAGATGATAGCCAGATTAATGGTGTGGTTCTGAGCATTCGTAA
AGGCGGTAACAAATTTGCACTGTGGACCAAAAGCGAAGATAAAGAACCGCTGCTGCGTATTGGTGGTAAA
TTCAAACAGGTTCTGAAACTGACCGATGATGGTCACCTGGAATTTTTTCCGCATAGCAGCGCCAATGGTC
GTCATCCGCAGCCGAGCATTACCCTGTAAGCTAGCCCTAGGAGATCCGGCTGCTAACAAAGCCCGAAAGG
AAGCTGAGTTGGCTGCTGCCACCGCTGAGCAATAACTAGCATAACCCCTTGGGGCCTCTAAACGGGTCTT
GAGGGGTTTTTTGCTGAAAGGAGGAACTATATCCGGATATCCCGCAAGAGGCCCGGCAGTACCGGCATAA
CCAAGCCTATGCCTACAGCATCCAGGGTGACGGTGCCGAGGATGACGATGAGCGCATTGTTAGATTTCAT
ACACGGTGCCTGACTGCGTTAGCAATTTAACTGTGATAAACTACCGCATTAAAGCTTATCGATGATAAGC
TGTCAAACATGAGAATTACAACTTATATCGTATGGGGCTGACTTCAGGTGCTACATTTGAAGAGATAAAT
TGCACTGAAATCAAGAAATATTTTATCTGATTAATAAGATGATCTTCTTGAGATCGTTTTGGTCTGCGCG
TAATCTCTTGCTCTGAAAACGAAAAAACCGCCTTGCAGGGCGGTTTTTCGAAGGTTCTCTGAGCTACCAA
CTCTTTGAACCGAGGTAACTGGCTTGGAGGAGCGCAGTCACCAAAACTTGTCCTTTCAGTTTAGCCTTAA
CCGGCGCATGACTTCAAGACTAACTCCTCTAAATCAATTACCAGTGGCTGCTGCCAGTGGTGCTTTTGCA
TGTCTTTCCGGGTTGGACTCAAGACGATAGTTACCGGATAAGGCGCAGCGGTCGGACTGAACGGGGGGTT
CGTGCATACAGTCCAGCTTGGAGCGAACTGCCTACCCGGAACTGAGTGTCAGGCGTGGAATGAGACAAAC
GCGGCCATAACAGCGGAATGACACCGGTAAACCGAAAGGCAGGAACAGGAGAGCGCACGAGGGAGCCGCC
AGGGGGAAACGCCTGGTATCTTTATAGTCCTGTCGGGTTTCGCCACCACTGATTTGAGCGTCAGATTTCG
TGATGCTTGTCAGGGGGGCGGAGCCTATGGAAAAACGGCTTTGCCGCGGCCCTCTCACTTCCCTGTTAAG
TATCTTCCTGGCATCTTCCAGGAAATCTCCGCCCCGTTCGTAAGCCATTTCCGCTCGCCGCAGTCGAACG
ACCGAGCGTAGCGAGTCAGTGAGCGAGGAAGCGGAATATATCCTGTATCACATATTCTGCTGACGCACCG
GTGCAGCCTTTTTTCTCCTGCCACATGAAGCACTTCACTGACACCCTCATCAGTGCCAACATAGTAAGCC
AGTATACACTCCCCTAGCGCTGATGTCCGGCGGTGCTTTTGCCGTTACGCACCACCCCGTCAGTAGCTGA
ACAGGAGGGACAGCTGATAGAAACAGAAGCCACTGGAGCACCTCAAAAACACCATCATACACTAAATCAG
TAAGTTGGCAGCATCACCCGACGCACTTTGCGCCGAATAAATACCTGTGACGGAAGATCACTTCGCAGAA
TAAATAAATCCTGGTGTCCCTGTTGATACCGGGAAGCCCTGGGCCAACTTTTGGCGAAAATGAGACGTTG
ATCGGCACGTAAGAGGTTCCAACTTTCACCATAATGAAATAAGATCACTACCGGGCGTATTTTTTGAGTT
ATCGAGATTTTCAGGAGCTAAGGAAGCTAAAATGGAGAAAAAAATCACTGGATATACCACCGTTGATATA
TCCCAATGGCATCGTAAAGAACATTTTGAGGCATTTCAGTCAGTTGCTCAATGTACCTATAACCAGACCG
TTCAGCTGGATATTACGGCCTTTTTAAAGACCGTAAAGAAAAATAAGCACAAGTTTTATCCGGCCTTTAT
TCACATTCTTGCCCGCCTGATGAATGCTCATCCGGAATTC
